Addgene plasmid #38328: pKM263-EcPPXc
Depositing lab: Florian Freimoser. Depositing organization: ETH Zurich (Swiss Federal Institute of Technology). Publication: Specific localization of inorganic polyphosphate (poly P) in fungal cell walls by selective extraction and immunohistochemistry. Werner TP, Amrhein N, Freimoser FM. Fungal Genet Biol. 2007 Sep;44(9):845-52. Epub 2007 Jan 20. 10.1016/j.fgb.2007.01.008 PubMed 17320430.
Backbone
  Vector backbone: pKM263
  Backbone manufacturer: K. Melcher
  Total vector size (bp): 5752
  Vector type: Bacterial Expression
Growth in bacteria
  Bacterial resistance: Ampicillin, 100 μg/mL
  Growth temperature: 37°C
  Growth strain: DH5alpha
  Copy number: Unknown
Gene/Insert
  Gene/Insert name: E. coli polyphosphatase (alt name: PPX)
  Species: Escherichia coli
  Mutation: C-terminus of E. coli polyphosphatase (described as a polyphosphate binding domain) - amino acid 305 (nucleotide 913) until end.
  Entrez Gene: ppx (a.k.a. ECO111_3226)
  Promoter: T7
  Tag / fusion protein: 6xHIS (N terminal on backbone); GST (N terminal on backbone); TEV (N terminal on backbone)
  Cloning method: Restriction Enzyme; 5′ cloning site NcoI (not destroyed); 3′ cloning site BamHI (not destroyed)
  Sequencing primers: 5′ T7; 3′ T7 Terminator
Terms and licenses: Academic/Nonprofit Terms; Industry Terms: Not Available to Industry
Depositor comments: See "Bolesch, D.G., Keasling, J.D., 2000. Polyphosphate binding and chain length recognition of Escherichia coli exopolyphosphatase. J. Biol. Chem. 275, 33814–33819" for more information.
How to cite: pKM263-EcPPXc was a gift from Florian Freimoser (Addgene plasmid # 38328 ; http://n2t.net/addgene:38328 ; RRID:Addgene_38328)
