[The description below was written by a language model from this plasmid's Addgene catalogue record and pLannotate feature annotations shown in this document.]
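Description:
pKM263-EcPPXc is a 5,752 bp bacterial expression plasmid built on the pKM263 backbone, a pBR322/pET-style vector for T7-driven protein production in E. coli. It is maintained through a ColE1/pMB1-type origin accompanied by the bom mobility region and the rop gene, which normally keeps copy number down (the record lists copy number as unknown). Selection is by ampicillin via the bla gene under its own promoter. The annotated tetracycline resistance sequences are only fragments flanking the expression cassette, together with the tet promoter. They appear to be remnants of the parental backbone, and only ampicillin is listed for selection.

The expression cassette runs from a T7 promoter and the phage T7 gene 10 ribosome binding site to a T7 terminator. It encodes an N-terminal 6xHis tag, Schistosoma japonicum glutathione S-transferase and a TEV protease cleavage site, followed by the insert cloned between NcoI and BamHI sites, both of which are retained. The insert is the C-terminal portion of E. coli exopolyphosphatase (PPX), from amino acid 305 to the end of the protein, a region described as a polyphosphate binding domain. A short fragment annotated as a T7 gene 10-derived sequence lies between the insert and the terminator and is probably vector-derived.

The design allows the fusion protein to be purified through either the His or the GST tag, with the tags removable by TEV cleavage. The associated publication concerns localizing inorganic polyphosphate in fungal cell walls by selective extraction and immunohistochemistry. This suggests the tagged binding domain serves as a specific polyphosphate probe, though the record does not spell this out.
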