Features (pLannotate 1.2.2; 17 found; start..end, strand, type, name):
    104..208     +  promoter       AmpR promoter: bla
    209..1069    +  CDS            AmpR: β-lactamase; bla; confers resistance to ampicillin, carbenicillin, and related antibiotics
   1240..1828    +  rep_origin     ori: high-copy-number ColE1/pMB1/pBR322/pUC origin of replication
   2014..2156    -  misc_feature   bom: basis of mobility region from pBR322
   2258..2449    -  CDS            rop: Rop protein, which maintains plasmids at low copy number; rop
   2466..2846    +  CDS            YPB1_ECOLX: Protein predicted: Swiss-Prot protein existence level 4. From Escherichia coli.
   3088..3988    -  CDS            TcR (fragment): tetracycline efflux protein; tet; confers resistance to tetracycline
   4010..4028    +  promoter       T7 promoter: promoter for bacteriophage T7 RNA polymerase
   4060..4082    +  RBS            RBS: efficient ribosome binding site from bacteriophage T7 gene 10 (Olins and Rangwala, 1989)
   4093..4110    +  CDS            6xHis: 6xHis affinity tag
   4120..4765    +  CDS            GST (fragment): glutathione S-transferase from Schistosoma japonicum
   4767..4787    +  CDS            capTEV™ (fragment): composite tag for in vivo biotinylation, TEV protease cleavage, and 6xHis tagging
   4792..5418    +  CDS            ppx (fragment): PPX_ECO57 - Experimental evidence at protein level: Swiss-Prot protein existence level 1. Degradation of inorganic polyphosphates (polyP). Releases orthophosphate processively from the ends of the polyP chain. From Escherichia coli O157:H7.
   5437..5485    +  CDS            SET1 (fragment): solubility-enhancement tag derived from T7 phage gene 10B
   5493..5540    +  terminator     T7 terminator: transcription terminator for bacteriophage T7 RNA polymerase
   5563..5667    -  CDS            TcR (fragment): tetracycline efflux protein; tet; confers resistance to tetracycline
   5715..5743    -  promoter       tet promoter: E. coli promoter for tetracycline efflux protein gene
>Addgene plasmid #38328 | pKM263-EcPPXc | depositor full sequence | sequence record 48397 | pKM263-EcPPXc sequence 5752 bps
TTCTTGAAGACGAAAGGGCCTCGTGATACGCCTATTTTTATAGGTTAATGTCATGATAATAATGGTTTCT
TAGACGTCAGGTGGCACTTTTCGGGGAAATGTGCGCGGAACCCCTATTTGTTTATTTTTCTAAATACATT
CAAATATGTATCCGCTCATGAGACAATAACCCTGATAAATGCTTCAATAATATTGAAAAAGGAAGAGTAT
GAGTATTCAACATTTCCGTGTCGCCCTTATTCCCTTTTTTGCGGCATTTTGCCTTCCTGTTTTTGCTCAC
CCAGAAACGCTGGTGAAAGTAAAAGATGCTGAAGATCAGTTGGGTGCACGAGTGGGTTACATCGAACTGG
ATCTCAACAGCGGTAAGATCCTTGAGAGTTTTCGCCCCGAAGAACGTTTTCCAATGATGAGCACTTTTAA
AGTTCTGCTATGTGGCGCGGTATTATCCCGTGTTGACGCCGGGCAAGAGCAACTCGGTCGCCGCATACAC
TATTCTCAGAATGACTTGGTTGAGTACTCACCAGTCACAGAAAAGCATCTTACGGATGGCATGACAGTAA
GAGAATTATGCAGTGCTGCCATAACCATGAGTGATAACACTGCGGCCAACTTACTTCTGACAACGATCGG
AGGACCGAAGGAGCTAACCGCTTTTTTGCACAACATGGGGGATCATGTAACTCGCCTTGATCGTTGGGAA
CCGGAGCTGAATGAAGCCATACCAAACGACGAGCGTGACACCACGATGCCTGCAGCAATGGCAACAACGT
TGCGCAAACTATTAACTGGCGAACTACTTACTCTAGCTTCCCGGCAACAATTAATAGACTGGATGGAGGC
GGATAAAGTTGCAGGACCACTTCTGCGCTCGGCCCTTCCGGCTGGCTGGTTTATTGCTGATAAATCTGGA
GCCGGTGAGCGTGGGTCTCGCGGTATCATTGCAGCACTGGGGCCAGATGGTAAGCCCTCCCGTATCGTAG
TTATCTACACGACGGGGAGTCAGGCAACTATGGATGAACGAAATAGACAGATCGCTGAGATAGGTGCCTC
ACTGATTAAGCATTGGTAACTGTCAGACCAAGTTTACTCATATATACTTTAGATTGATTTAAAACTTCAT
TTTTAATTTAAAAGGATCTAGGTGAAGATCCTTTTTGATAATCTCATGACCAAAATCCCTTAACGTGAGT
TTTCGTTCCACTGAGCGTCAGACCCCGTAGAAAAGATCAAAGGATCTTCTTGAGATCCTTTTTTTCTGCG
CGTAATCTGCTGCTTGCAAACAAAAAAACCACCGCTACCAGCGGTGGTTTGTTTGCCGGATCAAGAGCTA
CCAACTCTTTTTCCGAAGGTAACTGGCTTCAGCAGAGCGCAGATACCAAATACTGTCCTTCTAGTGTAGC
CGTAGTTAGGCCACCACTTCAAGAACTCTGTAGCACCGCCTACATACCTCGCTCTGCTAATCCTGTTACC
AGTGGCTGCTGCCAGTGGCGATAAGTCGTGTCTTACCGGGTTGGACTCAAGACGATAGTTACCGGATAAG
GCGCAGCGGTCGGGCTGAACGGGGGGTTCGTGCACACAGCCCAGCTTGGAGCGAACGACCTACACCGAAC
TGAGATACCTACAGCGTGAGCTATGAGAAAGCGCCACGCTTCCCGAAGGGAGAAAGGCGGACAGGTATCC
GGTAAGCGGCAGGGTCGGAACAGGAGAGCGCACGAGGGAGCTTCCAGGGGGAAACGCCTGGTATCTTTAT
AGTCCTGTCGGGTTTCGCCACCTCTGACTTGAGCGTCGATTTTTGTGATGCTCGTCAGGGGGGCGGAGCC
TATGGAAAAACGCCAGCAACGCGGCCTTTTTACGGTTCCTGGCCTTTTGCTGGCCTTTTGCTCACATGTT
CTTTCCTGCGTTATCCCCTGATTCTGTGGATAACCGTATTACCGCCTTTGAGTGAGCTGATACCGCTCGC
CGCAGCCGAACGACCGAGCGCAGCGAGTCAGTGAGCGAGGAAGCGGAAGAGCGCCTGATGCGGTATTTTC
TCCTTACGCATCTGTGCGGTATTTCACACCGCATATATGGTGCACTCTCAGTACAATCTGCTCTGATGCC
GCATAGTTAAGCCAGTATACACTCCGCTATCGCTACGTGACTGGGTCATGGCTGCGCCCCGACACCCGCC
AACACCCGCTGACGCGCCCTGACGGGCTTGTCTGCTCCCGGCATCCGCTTACAGACAAGCTGTGACCGTC
TCCGGGAGCTGCATGTGTCAGAGGTTTTCACCGTCATCACCGAAACGCGCGAGGCAGCTGCGGTAAAGCT
CATCAGCGTGGTCGTGAAGCGATTCACAGATGTCTGCCTGTTCATCCGCGTCCAGCTCGTTGAGTTTCTC
CAGAAGCGTTAATGTCTGGCTTCTGATAAAGCGGGCCATGTTAAGGGCGGTTTTTTCCTGTTTGGTCACT
GATGCCTCCGTGTAAGGGGGATTTCTGTTCATGGGGGTAATGATACCGATGAAACGAGAGAGGATGCTCA
CGATACGGGTTACTGATGATGAACATGCCCGGTTACTGGAACGTTGTGAGGGTAAACAACTGGCGGTATG
GATGCGGCGGGACCAGAGAAAAATCACTCAGGGTCAATGCCAGCGCTTCGTTAATACAGATGTAGGTGTT
CCACAGGGTAGCCAGCAGCATCCTGCGATGCAGATCCGGAACATAATGGTGCAGGGCGCTGACTTCCGCG
TTTCCAGACTTTACGAAACACGGAAACCGAAGACCATTCATGTTGTTGCTCAGGTCGCAGACGTTTTGCA
GCAGCAGTCGCTTCACGTTCGCTCGCGTATCGGTGATTCATTCTGCTAACCAGTAAGGCAACCCCGCCAG
CCTAGCCGGGTCCTCAACGACAGGAGCACGATCATGCGCACCCGTGGCCAGGACCCAACGCTGCCCGAGA
TGCGCCGCGTGCGGCTGCTGGAGATGGCGGACGCGATGGATATGTTCTGCCAAGGGTTGGTTTGCGCATT
CACAGTTCTCCGCAAGAATTGATTGGCTCCAATTCTTGGAGTGGTGAATCCGTTAGCGAGGTGCCGCCGG
CTTCCATTCAGGTCGAGGTGGCCCGGCTCCATGCACCGCGACGCAACGCGGGGAGGCAGACAAGGTATAG
GGCGGCGCCTACAATCCATGCCAACCCGTTCCATGTGCTCGCCGAGGCGGCATAAATCGCCGTGACGATC
AGCGGTCCAGTGATCGAAGTTAGGCTGGTAAGAGCCGCGAGCGATCCTTGAAGCTGTCCCTGATGGTCGT
CATCTACCTGCCTGGACAGCATGGCCTGCAACGCGGGCATCCCGATGCCGCCGGAAGCGAGAAGAATCAT
AATGGGGAAGGCCATCCAGCCTCGCGTCGCGAACGCCAGCAAGACGTAGCCCAGCGCGTCGGCCGCCATG
CCGGCGATAATGGCCTGCTTCTCGCCGAAACGTTTGGTGGCGGGACCAGTGACGAAGGCTTGAGCGAGGG
CGTGCAAGATTCCGAATACCGCAAGCGACAGGCCGATCATCGTCGCGCTCCAGCGAAAGCGGTCCTCGCC
GAAAATGACCCAGAGCGCTGCCGGCACCTGTCCTACGAGTTGCATGATAAAGAAGACAGTCATAAGTGCG
GCGACGATAGTCATGCCCCGCGCCCACCGGAAGGAGCTGACTGGGTTGAAGGCTCTCAAGGGCATCGGTC
GACGCTCTCCCTTATGCGACTCCTGCATTAGGAAGCAGCCCAGTAGTAGGTTGAGGCCGTTGAGCACCGC
CGCCGCAAGGAATGGTGCATGCAAGGAGATGGCGCCCAACAGTCCCCCGGCCACGGGGCCTGCCACCATA
CCCACGCCGAAACAAGCGCTCATGAGCCCGAAGTGGCGAGCCCGATCTTCCCCATCGGTGATGTCGGCGA
TATAGGCGCCAGCAACCGCACCTGTGGCGCCGGTGATGCCGGCCACGATGCGTCCGGCGTAGAGGATCGA
GATCTCGATCCCGCGAAATTAATACGACTCACTATAGGGAGACCACAACGGTTTCCCTCTAGAAATAATT
TTGTTTAACTTTAAGAAGGAGATATACATATGCACCATCACCATCACCATTCGAGCTTCATGTCCCCTAT
ACTAGGTTATTGGAAAATTAAGGGCCTTGTGCAACCCACTCGACTTCTTTTGGAATATCTTGAAGAAAAA
TATGAAGAGCATTTGTATGAGCGCGATGAAGGTGATAAATGGCGAAACAAAAAGTTTGAATTGGGTTTGG
AGTTTCCCAATCTTCCTTATTATATTGATGGTGATGTTAAATTAACACAGTCTATGGCCATCATACGTTA
TATAGCTGACAAGCACAACATGTTGGGTGGTTGTCCAAAAGAGCGTGCAGAGATTTCAATGCTTGAAGGA
GCGGTTTTGGATATTAGATACGGTGTTTCGAGAATTGCATATAGTAAAGACTTTGAAACTCTCAAAGTTG
ATTTTCTTAGCAAGCTACCTGAAATGCTGAAAATGTTCGAAGATCGTTTATGTCATAAAACATATTTAAA
TGGTGATCATGTAACCCATCCTGACTTCATGTTGTATGACGCTCTTGATGTTGTTTTATACATGGACCCA
ATGTGCCTGGATGCGTTCCCAAAATTAGTTTGTTTTAAAAAACGTATTGAAGCTATCCCACAAATTGATA
AGTACTTGAAATCCAGCAAGTATATAGCATGGCCTTTGCAGGGCTGGCAAGCCACGTTTGGTGGTGGCGA
CCATCTCGAGAATCTTTATTTTCAGGGCGCCATGGAAGGACGTTTCCGTCATCAGGATGTGCGTAGTCGC
ACCGCCAGCAGCCTCGCCAACCAGTATCACATCGACAGCGAACAGGCCCGACGGGTGCTGGATACCACTA
TGCAAATGTACGAACAGTGGCGGGAACAGCAACCGAAGCTGGCGCATCCGCAACTGGAGGCGCTACTGCG
ATGGGCCGCCATGCTGCATGAGGTCGGGTTGAATATCAACCACAGCGGTTTGCATCGCCACTCCGCTTAT
ATTCTGCAAAACAGTGACTTGCCGGGTTTTAATCAGGAACAGCAGCTGATGATGGCGACACTGGTGCGCT
ATCACCGTAAAGCGATTAAGCTCGACGATCTACCGCGCTTTACCTTGTTTAAGAAGAAACAGTTCCTGCC
ACTGATACAGCTATTGCGCCTTGGCGTATTACTCAACAATCAACGTCAGGCAACCACCACACCGCCAACA
TTGACGCTGATTACTGATGACAGTCACTGGACACTGCGTTTCCCGCATGACTGGTTTAGTCAGAATGCGC
TGGTACTGCTTGATCTGGAAAAGGAGCAAGAATACTGGGAAGGCGTGGCTGGCTGGCGGTTGAAAATTGA
AGAAGAAAGTACACCAGAAATCGCCGCTTAATACTTTGCGGATCCGGCTGCTAACAAAGCCCGAAAGGAA
GCTGATTGGCTGCTGCCACCGCTGAGCAATAACTAGCATAACCCCTTGGGGCCTCTAAACGGGTCTTGAG
GGGTTTTTTGCTGAAAGGAGGAACTATATCCGGATATCCCGCAAGAGGCCCGGCAGTACCGGCATAACCA
AGCCTATGCCTACAGCATCCAGGGTGACGGTGCCGAGGATGACGATGAGCGCATTGTTAGATTTCATACA
CGGTGCCTGACTGCGTTAGCAATTTAACTGTGATAAACTACCGCATTAAAGCTTATCGATGATAAGCTGT
CAAACATGAGAA
