>Addgene plasmid #38328 | pKM263-EcPPXc | addgene partial sequence | sequence record 50759 | T7term 5'-GCTAGTTATTGCTCAGCGG-3'
CGGATCCGCAAAGTATTAAGCGGCGATTTCTGGTGTACTTTCTTCTTCAATTTTCAACCGCCAGCCAGCC
ACGCCTTCCCAGTATTCTTGCTCCTTTTCCAGATCAAGCAGTACCAGCGCATTCTGACTAAACCAGTCAT
GCGGGAAACGCAGTGTCCAGTGACTGTCATCAGTAATCAGCGTCAATGTTGGCGGTGTGGTGGTTGCCTG
ACGTTGATTGTTGAGTAATACGCCAAGGCGCAATAGCTGTATCAGTGGCAGGAACTGTTTCTTCTTAAAC
AAGGTAAAGCGCGGTAGATCGTCGAGCTTAATCGCTTTACGGTGATAGCGCACCAGTGTCGCCATCATCA
GCTGCTGTTCCTGATTAAAACCCGGCAAGTCACTGTTTTGCAGAATATAAGCGGAGTGGCGATGCAAACC
GCTGTGGTTGATATTCAACCCGACCTCATGCAGCATGGCGGCCCATCGCAGTAGCGCCTCCAGTTGCGGA
TGCGCCAGCTTCGGTTGCTGTTCCCGCCACTGTTCGTACATTTGCATAGTGGTATCCAGCACCCGTCGGG
CCTGTTCGCTGTCGATGTGATACTGGTTGGCGAGGCTGCTGGCGGTGCGACTACGCACATCCTGATGACG
GAAACGTCCTTCCATGGCGCCCTGAAAATAAAGATTCTCGAGATGGTCGCCACCACCAAACGTGGCTTGC
CAGCCCTGCAAAGGCCATGCTATATACTTGCTGGATTTCAAGTACTTATCAATTTGTGGGATAGCTTCAA
TACGTTTTTTAAAACAAACTAATTTTGGGAACGCATCCAGGCACAT
