>Addgene plasmid #38328 | pKM263-EcPPXc | addgene partial sequence | sequence record 50760 | T7 5'-TAATACGACTCACTATAGGG-3'
TTTAAGAAGGAGATATACATATGCACCATCACCATCACCATGCTAGCTTCATGTCCCCTATACTAGGTTA
TTGGAAAATTAAGGGCCTTGTGCAACCCACTCGACTTCTTTTGGAATATCTTGAAGAAAAATATGAAGAG
CATTTGTATGAGCGCGATGAAGGTGATAAATGGCGAAACAAAAAGTTTGAATTGGGTTTGGAGTTTCCCA
ATCTTCCTTATTATATTGATGGTGATGTTAAATTAACACAGTCTATGGCCATCATACGTTATATAGCTGA
CAAGCACAACATGTTGGGTGGTTGTCCAAAAGAGCGTGCAGAGATTTCAATGCTTGAAGGAGCGGTTTTG
GATATTAGATACGGTGTTTCGAGAATTGCATATAGTAAAGACTTTGAAACTCTCAAAGTTGATTTTCTTA
GCAAGCTACCTGAAATGCTGAAAATGTTCGAAGATCGTTTATGTCATAAAACATATTTAAATGGTGATCA
TGTAACCCATCCTGACTTCATGTTGTATGACGCTCTTGATGTTGTTTTATACATGGACCCAATGTGCCTG
GATGCGTTCCCAAAATTAGTTTGTTTTAAAAAACGTATTGAAGCTATCCCACAAATTGATAAGTACTTGA
AATCCAGCAAGTATATAGCATGGCCTTTGCAGGGCTGGCAAGCCACGTTTGGTGGTGGCGACCATCTCGA
GAATCTTTATTTTCAGGGCGCCATGGAAGGACGTTTCCGTCATCAGGATGTGCGTAGTCGCACCGCCAGC
AGCCTCGCCAACCAGTATCACATCGACAGCGAACAGGCCCGACGGGTGCTGGATACCACTATGCAAATGT
AC
